>Addgene plasmid #167570 | pGFP-HBO1-G485A pc2201 | addgene full sequence | sequence record 386841 | Addgene NGS Result
GAGTTAGGGGCGGGATGGGCGGAGTTAGGGGCGGGACTATGGTTGCTGACTAATTGAGATGCATGCTTTG
CATACTTCTGCCTGCTGGGGAGCCTGGGGACTTTCCACACCTGGTTGCTGACTAATTGAGATGCATGCTT
TGCATACTTCTGCCTGCTGGGGAGCCTGGGGACTTTCCACACCCTAACTGACACACATTCCACAGCTGGT
TCTTTCCGCCTCAGGACTCTTCCTTTTTCAATATTATTGAAGCATTTATCAGGGTTATTGTCTCATGAGC
GGATACATATTTGAATGTATTTAGAAAAATAAACAAATAGGGGTTCCGCGCACATTTCCCCGAAAAGTGC
CACCTG
[124 nt withheld, positions 357-480]
C
[91 nt withheld, positions 482-572]
A
[49 nt withheld, positions 574-622]
CCTTTGACGTTGGAGTCCACGTTCTTT
[37 nt withheld, positions 650-686]
ACCCTATCTCGGTCTATTCTTTTGATTTATAAGGGATTTTGCCGATTTCGGCCTATTGGTTAAAAAATGA
GCTGATTTAACAAAAATTTAACGCGAATTTTAACAAAATATTAACGCTTACAATTTACGCGTTAAGATAC
ATTGATGAGTTTGGACAAACCACAACTAGAATGCAGTGAAAAAAATGCTTTATTTGTGAAATTTGTGATG
CTATTGCTTTATTTGTAACCATTATAAGCTGCAATAAACAAGTTAACAACAACAATTGCATTCATTTTAT
GTTTCAGGTTCAGGGGGAGGTGTGGGAGGTTTTTTAAAGCAAGTAAAACCTCTACAAATGTGGTATGGCT
GATTATGATCAGTTATCTAGATCCGGTGGATCCAGTGCCCTTGGGAGGGGTCCATTTTAAGCAGCTGGGG
TCCATGGTTTTATTGGAGTTGGACCTTTTGGCCTCTTTGGCTATCCACTCATCAATCAGGTCCTGTCTCT
TTAAAACTAGGTGTTTTCCCTTCCAGTATTTGAGCATCTGAAGGGCTTGCAGAGTGCTGACAATGTCCAC
AGGATTCACAGCCGTCTCCTGACTGATTTCTTTGATAGAAATCTCTTTGCCTTGAAAATTATGCAGGTAG
CGGAGAAGTACTTCTTTCCAGTAACTGCGATAGCTTATAAGCCCCAGATCTGAGAGTGGACGTTCTGGGG
AGCCAACTTTTTCTTCGACTTTGGAAAGCAAATAACTGAAATCAATAAGCATCTTGCCATAGGCCTGTCT
CATGTACTGAGGCATAGTAAGGATACAGGAGACGTTGTAGTTGAGGAATGAATTCTTTTCCTTAGAAAAA
TATCCAATCAGGTGACAGCCAGTGTTGTCCGCCTCTGTCATAACATAGAACAGGAAGGGCTCCACATCAT
AATATAATGTCTTGTGGTCCAGAAAAAGTTTGGCCAACAGGCACAGGTTTTGGCAGTAGATCTTGTTTTT
CTTGCCATCCACTTCAAACACAGAGATTGAACCTTTGCGATATATCTCATCACCAGGTGGGTGTTTCCAC
ACACATTTGGCCATGTGCCGGCGGAGTATCGTTTGGCTCTTCATATATTTTAAACAGAATTCACACATAT
AGAGACGTCCCAGCCGTGCATATTCTTCAGGATATGGAGAATGATACCAGGTATCAAGCTCATAGCGGCC
AAAAGCAATTGTTTTAATCATGTTGCTTCCCTCTGTGATTTGGCCTTGCAGCCTTAACTTCTCCAAATCC
TCTGAAGCCCGGGCTTGTGCTCTTCGGAAAAGATCCAAGTCATACTCGCTTGTCAGGTTTTCTAAAAGAG
GTTCCCGTGTGTTCCCATAGGTCTGTCTGTGTTCCATATATTTCTCTTTCTGTTCTTTGCTCAGTCCAGA
ATTTCTTTTCTTCCTGAGTTCAGCCACTTTTTCCTTATATCGAAGCTGCCTCTCCGTTGGTGCCTGGTGC
CTGGTTGCATGCCTGTTGTTGTCATCTTGCCTGTGAGACAGCATCCTTTCTTCTATCTGCTTATCCCGGC
TCTGTGCTCTCACCTTGCATTCGTCAGCTGAGAGGTTATGATACAGTGGGCATCCTGAGATGGAGAAATG
TCTCTCATGTTTTCCTGTAAGGTGTCCTAGAGAGTTACAGCCTGGTGTAGGACACTTCATATTGAAGTTG
TAGCTTTCATGGAAGCGACGGCGCTTGGGGCGATGAGAGAGATCACTGCCTGAGTCCTTCAGGGACATGT
CCTTGGCAATGCTCTCATCGTGAGATACATTGGGGCTGGAGATATCTATGTCAGACTCAGAAGAAGGCGC
ATTTCCAGTTGGAGTTCGAGGCGGTGACTCATCATGATCAGCTGTATTTTTAGTTTCTCTATCTGAAAAA
TCAACCACTTGCTCAGTTTCTGAACCAGATGAACGAGTCTGCCGAAGAGGGTATTTTTTCGGTGTCACTG
GGGTAGGCTGCTGCTGACTACGGGTCACTCTTCTGGTAGAGTAAGCAGGCTCCTCAGTGCCAAAAGACTG
CAGATTTCGAACAGGACTGGAATCTTGAGAACTCTGGCTTAGCCTGGCTGAGGAGCGGGTGACTCGAGCA
GATCGTCGGGATGTGCCATCACTTTCTGAACTGTCTGTGTGCTCGAGATCTGTAGAAAAATCGGAATCTT
CGGTTCCATCTGAACTACTGCCTGCATTCCTCTTCCTTCGCACCATGGTACCGTCGACTGCAGAATTCGA
AGCTTGAGCTCGAGATCTGAGTCCGGACTTGTACAGCTCGTCCATGCCGAGAGTGATCCCGGCGGCGGTC
ACGAACTCCAGCAGGACCATGTGATCGCGCTTCTCGTTGGGGTCTTTGCTCAGGGCGGACTGGGTGCTCA
GGTAGTGGTTGTCGGGCAGCAGCACGGGGCCGTCGCCGATGGGGGTGTTCTGCTGGTAGTGGTCGGCGAG
CTGCACGCTGCCGTCCTCGATGTTGTGGCGGATCTTGAAGTTCACCTTGATGCCGTTCTTCTGCTTGTCG
GCCATGATATAGACGTTGTGGCTGTTGTAGTTGTACTCCAGCTTGTACCCCAGGATGTTGCCGTCCTCCT
TGAAGTCGATGCCCTTCAGCTCGATGCGGTTCACCAGGGTGTCGCCCTCGAACTTCACCTCGGCGCGGGT
CTTGTAGTTGCCGTCGTCCTTGAAGAAGATGGTGCGCTCCTGGACGTAGCCTTCGGGCATGGCGGACTTG
AAGAAGTCGTGCTGCTTCATGTGGTCGGGGTAGCGGCTGAAGCACTGCACGCCGTAGGTCAGGGTGGTCA
CGAGGGTGGGCCAGGGCACGGGCAGCTTGCCGGTGGTGCAGATGAACTTCAGGGTCAGCTTGCCGTAGGT
GGCATCGCCCTCGCCCTCGCCGGACACGCTGAACTTGTGGCCGTTTACGTCGCCGTCCAGCTCGACCAGG
ATGGGCACCACCCCGGTGAACAGCTCCTCGCCCTTGCTCACCATGGTGGCGACCGGTAGCGCTAGCGGAT
CTGACGGTTCACTAAACCAGCTCTGCTTATATAGACCTCCCACCGTACACGCCTACCGCCCATTTGCGTC
AATGGGGCGGAGTTGTTACGACATTTTGGAAAGTCCCGTTGATTTTGGTGCCAAAACAAACTCCCATTGA
CGTCAATGGGGTGGAGACTTGGAAATCCCCGTGAGTCAAACCGCTATCCACGCCCATTGATGTACTGCCA
AAACCGCATCACCATGGTAATAGCGATGACTAATACGTAGATGTACTGCCAAGTAGGAAAGTCCCATAAG
GTCATGTACTGGGCATAATGCCAGGCGGGCCATTTACCGTCATTGACGTCAATAGGGGGCGTACTTGGCA
TATGATACACTTGATGTACTGCCAAGTGGGCAGTTTACCGTAAATACTCCACCCATTGACGTCAATGGAA
AGTCCCTATTGGCGTTACTATGGGAACATACGTCATTATTGACGTCAATGGGCGGGGGTCGTTGGGCGGT
CAGCCAGGCGGGCCATTTACCGTAAGTTATGTAACGCGGAACTCCATATATGGGCTATGAACTAATGACC
CCGTAATTGATTACTATTAATAACTAATGCATGGCGGTAATACGGTTATCCACAGAATCAGGGGATAACG
CAGGAAAGAACATGTGAGCAAAAGGCCAGCAAAAGGCCAGGAACCGTAAAAAGGCCGCGTTGCTGGCGTT
TTTCCATAGGCTCCGCCCCCCTGACGAGCATCACAAAAATCGACGCTCAAGTCAGAGGTGGCGAAACCCG
ACAGGACTATAAAGATACCAGGCGTTTCCCCCTGGAAGCTCCCTCGTGCGCTCTCCTGTTCCGACCCTGC
CGCTTACCGGATACCTGTCCGCCTTTCTCCCTTCGGGAAGCGTGGCGCTTTCTCATAGCTCACGCTGTAG
GTATCTCAGTTCGGTGTAGGTCGTTCGCTCCAAGCTGGGCTGTGTGCACGAACCCCCCGTTCAGCCCGAC
CGCTGCGCCTTATCCGGTAACTATCGTCTTGAGTCCAACCCGGTAAGACACGACTTATCGCCACTGGCAG
CAGCCACTGGTAACAGGATTAGCAGAGCGAGGTATGTAGGCGGTGCTACAGAGTTCTTGAAGTGGTGGCC
TAACTACGGCTACACTAGAAGAACAGTATTTGGTATCTGCGCTCTGCTGAAGCCAGTTACCTTCGGAAAA
AGAGTTGGTAGCTCTTGATCCGGCAAACAAACCACCGCTGGTAGCGGTGGTTTTTTTGTTTGCAAGCAGC
AGATTACGCGCAGAAAAAAAGGATCTCAAGAAGATCCTTTGATCTTTTCTACGGGGTCTGACGCTCAGTG
GAACGAAAACTCACGTTAAGGGATTTTGGTCATGAGATTATCAAAAAGGATCTTCACCTAGATCCTTTTA
AATTAAAAATGAAGTTTTAAATCAATCTAAAGTATATATGAGTAACCTGAGGCTATGGCAGGGCCTGCCG
CCCCGACGTTGGCTGCGAGCCCTGGGCCTTCACCCGAACTTGGGGGGTGGGGTGGGGAAAAGGAAGAAAC
GCGGGCGTATTGGCCCCAATGGGGTCTCGGTGGGGTATCGACAGAGTGCCAGCCCTGGGACCGAACCCCG
CGTTTATGAACAAACGACCCAACACCGTGCGTTTTATTCTGTCTTTTTATTGCCGTCATAGCGCGGGTTC
CTTCCGGTATTGTCTCCTTCCGTGTTTCAGTTAGCCTCCCCCTAGGGTGGGCGAAGAACTCCAGCATGAG
ATCCCAGCGCTGGAGGATCATCCAGCCGGCGTCCCGGAAAACGATTCCGAAGCCCAACCTTTCATAGAAG
GCGGCGGTGGAATCGAAATCTCGTGATGGCAGGTTGGGCGTCGCTTGGTCGGTCATTTCGAACCCCAGAG
TCCCGCTCAGAAGAACTCGTCAAGAAGGCGATAGAAGGCGATGCGCTGCGAATCGGGAGCGGCGATACCG
TAAAGCACGAGGAAGCGGTCAGCCCATTCGCCGCCAAGCTCTTCAGCAATATCACGGGTAGCCAACGCTA
TGTCCTGATAGCGGTCCGCCACACCCAGCCGGCCACAGTCGATGAATCCAGAAAAGCGGCCATTTTCCAC
CATGATATTCGGCAAGCAGGCATCGCCATGGGTCACGACGAGATCCTCGCCGTCGGGCATGCTCGCCTTG
AGCCTGGCGAACAGTTCGGCTGGCGCGAGCCCCTGATGCTCTTCGTCCAGATCATCCTGATCGACAAGAC
CGGCTTCCATCCGAGTACGTGCTCGCTCGATGCGATGTTTCGCTTGGTGGTCGAATGGGCAGGTAGCCGG
ATCAAGCGTATGCAGCCGCCGCATTGCATCAGCCATGATGGATACTTTCTCGGCAGGAGCAAGGTGAGAT
GACAGGAGATCCTGCCCCGGCACTTCGCCCAATAGCAGCCAGTCCCTTCCCGCTTCAGTGACAACGTCGA
GCACAGCTGCGCAAGGAACGCCCGTCGTGGCCAGCCACGATAGCCGCGCTGCCTCGTCTTGCAGTTCATT
CAGGGCACCGGACAGGTCGGTCTTGACAAAAAGAACCGGGCGCCCCTGCGCTGACAGCCGGAACACGGCG
GCATCAGAGCAGCCGATTGTCTGTTGTGCCCAGTCATAGCCGAATAGCCTCTCCACCCAAGCGGCCGGAG
AACCTGCGTGCAATCCATCTTGTTCAATCATGCGAAACGATCCTCATCCTGTCTCTTGATCGATCTTTGC
AAAAGCCTAGGCCTCCAAAAAAGCCTCCTCACTACTTCTGGAATAGCTCAGAGGCCGAGGCGGCCTCGGC
CTCTGCATAAATAAAAAAAATTAGTCAGCCATGGGGCGGAGAATGGGCGGAACTGGGCG
Features (pLannotate 1.2.2; 15 found; start..end, strand, type, name):
    226..330     -  promoter       AmpR promoter: bla
    357..785     +  rep_origin     f1 ori (sequence partly withheld): f1 bacteriophage origin of replication; arrow indicates direction of (+) strand synthesis
    819..940     -  polyA_signal   SV40 poly(A) signal: SV40 polyadenylation signal
    963..1047    -  CDS            large T antigen (fragment): large T antigen from SV40 (simian virus 40)
   1070..2902    -  CDS            KAT7: KAT7_HUMAN - Also known as HBO1 From Homo sapiens (Human).
   2903..2953    -  misc_feature   MCS (fragment): multiple cloning site
   2953..3670    -  CDS            EGFP (fragment): the original enhanced GFP (Yang et al., 1996) mammalian codon-optimized
   3715..3918    -  promoter       CMV promoter: human cytomegalovirus (CMV) immediate early promoter
   3919..4222    -  enhancer       CMV enhancer: human cytomegalovirus immediate early enhancer
   4397..4985    -  rep_origin     ori: high-copy-number ColE1/pMB1/pBR322/pUC origin of replication
   5207..5223    +  polyA_signal   bGH poly(A) signal (fragment): bovine growth hormone polyadenylation signal
   5314..5361    -  polyA_signal   HSV TK poly(A) signal: herpes simplex virus thymidine kinase polyadenylation signal (Cole and Stacy, 1985)
   5420..5572    -  CDS            ble (fragment): BLE_KLEPN - Experimental evidence at protein level: Swiss-Prot protein existence level 1. Binding protein with a strong affinity to the bleomycin family of antibiotics. Binds to CL990; an antimitotic-antibiotic compound. From Klebsiella pneumoniae.
   5593..6387    -  CDS            NeoR/KanR: aminoglycoside phosphotransferase from Tn5; aph(3')-II (or nptII); confers resistance to neomycin, kanamycin, and G418 (Geneticin®)
   6422..224     -  promoter       SV40 promoter (across the origin): SV40 enhancer and early promoter
