[The description below was written by a language model from this plasmid's Addgene catalogue record and pLannotate feature annotations shown in this document.]
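Description:
pGFP-HBO1-G485A pc2201 is a 6,555 bp mammalian expression plasmid built on the Clontech pEGFP-C1 backbone, carrying human HBO1 (KAT7, also known as MYST2) fused in frame to the C-terminus of EGFP, so that the fluorescent tag sits at the N-terminal end of the acetyltransferase. The feature table shows the expected arrangement on one strand: CMV immediate-early enhancer and promoter, the EGFP coding sequence, a short remnant of the multiple cloning site acting as linker, the KAT7 open reading frame, and an SV40 polyadenylation signal for transcript processing. The insert carries a G485A substitution. The record does not state its functional consequence, although a point mutant of this kind in a histone acetyltransferase would typically be used alongside the wild-type protein as a comparison.

Propagation in E. coli relies on a high-copy pUC-type origin and kanamycin selection. The same Tn5 NeoR/KanR gene serves both hosts: a bacterial bla-type promoter placed beside the SV40 enhancer/early promoter drives it in bacteria and in mammalian cells respectively, with an HSV TK polyadenylation signal downstream, so that transfected cells can be selected with G418. An f1 origin permits single-stranded DNA production. The short fragments annotated as ble, bGH poly(A) and SV40 large T antigen are partial matches within standard backbone sequence rather than functional elements.

The plasmid is suited to transient or stable expression of fluorescently tagged mutant HBO1 for live-cell or fixed-cell imaging of its localisation. The associated publication concerns DNA replication dynamics and their epigenetic regulation.
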