Addgene plasmid #167570: pGFP-HBO1-G485A pc2201
Purpose: The human HBO1 is fused to C-terminal GFP of EGFP-C1 (Clontech)
Depositing lab: Cristina Cardoso. Depositing organization: Technische Universitaet Darmstadt. Publication: DNA replication dynamics of vole genome and its epigenetic regulation. Heinz KS, Rapp A, Casas-Delucchi CS, Lehmkuhl A, Romero-Fernandez I, Sanchez A, Kramer OH, Marchal JA, Cardoso MC. Epigenetics Chromatin. 2019 Mar 14;12(1):18. doi: 10.1186/s13072-019-0262-0. PubMed 30871586.
Backbone
  Vector backbone: pEGFP-C1
  Backbone manufacturer: Clontech
  Backbone size w/o insert (bp): 4731
  Total vector size (bp): 6555
  Vector type: Mammalian Expression
  Selectable markers: Neomycin (select with G418)
Growth in bacteria
  Bacterial resistance: Kanamycin, 50 μg/mL
  Growth temperature: 37°C
  Growth strain: DH5alpha
  Copy number: High Copy
Gene/Insert
  Gene/Insert name: histone acetyltransferase 1
  Species: H. sapiens (human)
  Mutation: G485A
  GenBank ID: AF074606.1
  Entrez Gene: KAT7 (a.k.a. HBO1, HBOA, MYST2, ZC2HC7)
  Promoter: CMV
  Tag / fusion protein: GFP (N terminal on insert)
  Cloning method: Unknown
  Sequencing primers: 5′ GACAAGGAGTACCTGAGC; 3′ CTCTACAAATGTGGTATGGC
Terms and licenses: Academic/Nonprofit Terms; Industry Terms: Not Available to Industry
How to cite: pGFP-HBO1-G485A pc2201 was a gift from Cristina Cardoso (Addgene plasmid # 167570 ; http://n2t.net/addgene:167570 ; RRID:Addgene_167570)
